>Addgene plasmid #44352 | pFIN-EF1a-GFP-WPRE | depositor full sequence | sequence record 60427 | pFIN-EF1a-GFP-WPRE sequence 10933 bps
GTGGCCCGAGAGCTGCATCCGGAGTATCTAGATGGAGTTCCGCGTTACATAACTTACGGTAAATGGCCCG
CCTGGCTGACCGCCCAACGACCCCCGCCCATTGACGTCAATAATGACTGATGTTCCCATAGTAACGCCAA
TAGGGACTTTCCATTGACGCTAATGGGAGTTTGTTTTGGCACCAAAATCAACGGGACTTTCCAAAATGTC
GTAATAACCCCGCCCCGTTGACGCAAATGGGCGGTAGGCGTGTACTCTAGAAGGTCTATATAAGCAGAGC
TCGTTTAGTGAACCGTTTATACTACTTATCTGGTCTCTCTGGTTAGACCAGATCTGAGCCTGGGAGCTCT
CTGGCTAACTAGGGAACCCACTGCTTAAGCCTCAATAAAGCTTGCCTTGAGTGCTCAAAGTAGTGTGTGC
CCGTCTGTTGTGTGACTCTGGTAACTAGAGATCCCTCAGACCCTTTTAGTCAGTGTGGAAAATCTCTAGC
AGTGGCGCCCGAACAGGGACTTGAAAGCGAAAGTAAAGCCAGAGGAGATCTCTCGACGCAGGACTCGGCT
TGCTGAAGCGCGCACGGCAAGAGGCGAGGGGCGGCGACTGGTGAGTACGCCAAAAATTTTGACTAGCGGA
GGCTAGAAGGAGAGAGATGGGTGCGAGAGCGTCGGTATTAAGCGGGGGAGAATTAGATAAATGGGAAAAA
ATTCGGTTAAGGCCAGGGGGAAAGAAACAATATAAACTAAAACATATAGTATGGGCAAGCAGGGAGCTAG
AACGATTCGCAGTTAATCCTGGCCTTTTAGAGACATCAGAAGGCTGTAGACAAATACTGGGACAGCTACA
ACCATCCCTTCAGACAGGATCAGAAGAACTTAGATCATTATATAATACAATAGCAGTCCTCTATTGTGTG
CATCAAAGGATAGATGTAAAAGACACCAAGGAAGCCTTAGATAAGATAGAGGAAGAGCAAAACAAAAGTA
AGAAAAAGGCACAGCAAGCAGCAGCTGACACAGGAAACAACAGCCAGGTCAGCCAAAATTACCCTATAGT
GCAGAACCTCCAGGGGCAAATGGTACATCAGGCCATATCACCTAGAACTTTAAATGCATGGGTAAAAGTA
GTAGAAGAGAAGGCTTTCAGCCCAGAAGTAATACCCATGTTTTCAGCATTATCAGAAGGAGCCACCCCAC
AAGATTTAAATACCATGCTAAACACAGTGGGGGGACATCAAGCAGCCATGCAAATGTTAAAAGAGACCAT
CAATGAGGAAGCTGCAGAATGGGATAGATTGCATCCAGTGCATGCAGGGCCTATTGCACCAGGCCAGATG
AGAGAACCAAGGGGAAGTGACATAGCAGGAACTACTAGCAAATTAAGAGAACAATTTGGAAATAATAAAA
CAATAATCTTTAAGCAATCCTCAGGAGGGGACCCAGAAATTGTAACGCACAGTTTTAATTGTGGAGGGGA
ATTTTTCTACTGTAATTCAACACAACTGTTTAATAGTACTTGGTTTAATAGTACTTGGAGTACTGAAGGG
TCAAATAACACTGAAGGAAGTGACACAATCACACTCCCATGCAGAATAAAACAATTTATAAACATGTGGC
AGGAAGTAGGAAAAGCAATGTATGCCCCTCCCATCAGTGGACAAATTAGATGTTCATCAAATATTACTGG
GCTGCTATTAACAAGAGATGGTGGTAATAACAACAATGGGTCCGAGATCTTCAGACCTGGAGGAGGCGAT
ATGAGGGACAATTGGAGAAGTGAATTATATAAATATAAAGTAGTAAAAATTGAACCATTAGGAGTAGCAC
CCACCAAGGCAAAGAGAAGAGTGGTGCAGAGAGAAAAAAGAGCAGTGGGAATAGGAGCTTTGTTCCTTGG
GTTCTTGGGAGCAGCAGGAAGCACTATGGGCGCACGGTCAATGACGCTGACGGTACAGGCCAGACAATTA
TTGTCTGATATAGTGCAGCAGCAGAACAATTTGCTGAGGGCTATTGAGGCGCAACAGCATCTGTTGCAAC
TCACAGTCTGGGGCATCAAACAGCTCCAGGCAAGAATCCTGGCTGTGGAAAGATACCTAAAGGATCAACA
GCTCCTGGGGATTTGGGGTTGCTCTGGAAAACTCATTTGCACCACTGCTGTGCCTTGGAATGCTAGTTGG
AGTAATAAATCTCTGGAACAGATTTGGAATAACATGACCTGGATGGAGTGGGACAGAGAAATTAACAATT
ACACAAGCTTAATACACTCCTTAATTGAAGAATCGCAAAACCAGCAAGAAAAGAATGAACAAGAATTATT
GGAATTAGATAAATGGGCTTGCGGCCGGAATTCACAAATGGCAGTATTCATCCACAATTTTAAAAGAAAA
GGGGGGATTGGGGGGTACAGTGCAGGGGAAAGAATAGTAGACATAATAGCAACAGACATACAAACTAAAG
AATTACAAAAACAAATTACTAAAAATTCNAAAATTTTCGGGTTTATTACAGGGACAGCAGAGATCCACTT
TGGGCGGCCGCTTTGGAGCTAAGCCAGCAATGGTAGAGGGAAGATTCTGCACGTCCCTTCCAGGCGGCCT
CCCCGTCACCACCCCCCCCAACCCGCCCCGACCGGAGCTGAGAGTAATTCATACAAAAGGACTCGCCCCT
GCCTTGGGGAATCCCAGGGACCGTCGTTAAACTCCCACTAACGTAGAACCCAGAGATCGCTGCGTTCCCG
CCCCCTCACCCGCCCGCTCTCGTCATCACTGAGGTGGAGAAGAGCATGCGTGAGGCTCCGGTGCCCGTCA
GTGGGCAGAGCGCACATCGCCCACAGTCCCCGAGAAGTTGGGGGGAGGGGTCGGCAATTGAACCGGTGCC
TAGAGAAGGTGGCGCGGGGTAAACTGGGAAAGTGATGTCGTGTACTGGCTCCGCCTTTTTCCCGAGGGTG
GGGGAGAACCGTATATAAGTGCAGTAGTCGCCGTGAACGTTCTTTTTCGCAACGGGTTTGCCGCCAGAAC
ACAGGTAAGTGCCGTGTGTGGTTCCCGCGGGCCTGGCCTCTTTACGGGTTATGGCCCTTGCGTGCCTTGA
ATTACTTCCACGCCCCTGGCTGCAGTACGTGATTCTTGATCCCGAGCTTCGGGTTGGAAGTGGGTGGGAG
AGTTCGAGGCCTTGCGCTTAAGGAGCCCCTTCGCCTCGTGCTTGAGTTGAGGCCTGGCCTGGGCGCTGGG
GCCGCCGCGTGCGAATCTGGTGGCACCTTCGCGCCTGTCTCGCTGCTTTCGATAAGTCTCTAGCCATTTA
AAATTTTTGATGACCTGCTGCGACGCTTTTTTTCTGGCAAGATAGTCTTGTAAATGCGGGCCAAGATCTG
CACACTGGTATTTCGGTTTTTGGGGCCGCGGGCGGCGACGGGGCCCGTGCGTCCCAGCGCACATGTTCGG
CGAGGCGGGGCCTGCGAGCGCGGCCACCGAGAATCGGACGGGGGTAGTCTCAAGCTGGCCGGCCTGCTCT
GGTGCCTGGCCTCGCGCCGCCGTGTATCGCCCCGCCCTGGGCGGCAACAGGCTGGCCCGGTCGGCACCAG
TTGCGTGAGCGGAAAGATGGCCGCTTCCCGGCCCTGCTGCAGGGAGCTCAAAATGGAGGACGCGGCGCTC
GGGAGAGCGGGCGGGTGAGTCACCCACACAAAGGAAAAGGGCCTTTCCGTCCTCAGCCGTCGCTTCATGT
GACTCCACGGAGTACCGGGCGCCGTCCAGGCACCTCGATTAGTTCTCGAGCTTTTGGAGTACGTCGTCTT
TAGGTTGGGGGGAGGGGTTTTATGCGATGGAGTTTCCCCACACTGAGTGGGTGGAGACTGAAGTTAGGCC
AGCTTGGCACTTGATGTAATTCTCCTTGGAATTTGCCCTTTTTGAGTTTGGATCTTGGTTCATTCTCAAG
CCTCAGACAGTGGTTCAAAGTTTTTTTCTTCCATTTCAGGTGTCGTGGCGGCCGCTAGCCGCCACCATGA
GCAAGGGCGAGGAACTGTTCACTGGCGTGGTCCCAATTCTCGTGGAACTGGATGGCGATGTGAATGGGCA
CAAATTTTCTGTCAGCGGAGAGGGTGAAGGTGATGCCACATACGGAAAGCTCACCCTGAAATTCATCTGC
ACCACTGGAAAGCTCCCTGTGCCATGGCCAACACTGGTCACTACCCTGACCTATGGCGTGCAGTGCTTTT
CCAGATACCCAGACCATATGAAGCAGCATGACTTTTTCAAGAGCGCCATGCCCGAGGGCTATGTGCAGGA
GAGAACCATCTTTTTCAAAGATGACGGGAACTACAAGACCCGCGCTGAAGTCAAGTTCGAAGGTGACACC
CTGGTGAATAGAATCGAGCTGAAGGGCATTGACTTTAAGGAGGATGGAAACATTCTCGGCCACAAGCTGG
AATACAACTATAACTCCCACAATGTGTACATCATGGCCGACAAGCAAAAGAATGGCATCAAGGTCAACTT
CAAGATCAGACACAACATTGAGGATGGATCCGTGCAGCTGGCCGACCATTATCAACAGAACACTCCAATC
GGCGACGGCCCTGTGCTCCTCCCAGACAACCATTACCTGTCCACCCAGTCTGCCCTGTCTAAAGATCCCA
ACGAAAAGAGAGACCACATGGTCCTGCTGGAGTTTGTGACCGCTGCTGGGATCACACATGGCATGGACGA
GCTGTACAAGGAATTCCCGGGTCGACTCTGACTGACTGAGGCCTCTCGTACGACGCGTGCTAGCATGCCT
AGGTCGACCCGGGATCCGCGGACTAGTATAATCAACCTCTGGATTACAAAATTTGTGAAAGATTGACTGG
TATTCTTAACTATGTTGCTCCTTTTACGCTATGTGGATACGCTGCTTTAATGCCTTTGTATCATGCTATT
GCTTCCCGTATGGCTTTCATTTTCTCCTCCTTGTATAAATCCTGGTTGCTGTCTCTTTATGAGGAGTTGT
GGCCCGTTGTCAGGCAACGTGGCGTGGTGTGCACTGTGTTTGCTGACGCAACCCCCACTGGTTGGGGCAT
TGCCACCACCTGTCAGCTCCTTTCCGGGACTTTCGCTTTCCCCCTCCCTATTGCCACGGCGGAACTCATC
GCCGCCTGCCTTGCCCGCTGCTGGACAGGGGCTCGGCTGTTGGGCACTGACAATTCCGTGGTGTTGTCGG
GGAAATCATCGTCCTTTCCTTGGCTGCTCGCCTGTGTTGCCACCTGGATTCTGCGCGGGACGTCCTTCTG
CTACGTCCCTTCGGCCCTCAATCCAGCGGACCTTCCTTCCCGCGGCCTGCTGCCGGCTCTGCGGCCTCTT
CCGCGTCTTCGCCTTCGCCCTCAGACGAGTCGGATCTCCCTTTGGGCCGCCTCCCCGCATCGATACCGTC
GACCACTAGTGAATTCCAGCTGAGCGCCGGTCGCTACCATTACCAGTTGGTCTGGTGTCAAAAATAATAA
TAACCGGGCGAGGGGGATCTCGACTCTAGAAGCTTGGTACCTTTAAGACCAATGACTTACAAGGCAGCTG
TAGATCTTAGCCACTTTTTAAAAGAAAAGGGGGGACTGGAAGGGCTAATTCACTCCCAGTTTCGAGTTGG
CGCGCCTGGGAGCTCACGGGGACAGCCCCCCCCAAAGCCCCCAGGGATGTAATTACGTCCCTCCCCCGCT
AGGGGGCAGCAGCGAGCCGCCCGGGGCTCCGCTCCGGTCCGGCGCTCCCCCCGCATCCCCGAGCCGGCAG
CGTGCGGGGACAGCCCGGGCACGGGGAAGGTGGCACGGGATCGCTTTCCTCTGAACGCTTCTCGCTGCTC
TTTGAGCCTGCAGACACCTGGGGGATACGGGGAAAAAGCTTTAGGCTGAAAGAGAGATTTAGAATGACAG
GCGCGCCTGGGAGCTCACGGGGACAGCCCCCCCCAAAGCCCCCAGGGATGTAATTACGTCCCTCCCCCGC
TAGGGGGCAGCAGCGAGCCGCCCGGGGCTCCGCTCCGGTCCGGCGCTCCCCCCGCATCCCCGAGCCGGCA
GCGTGCGGGGACAGCCCGGGCACGGGGAAGGTGGCACGGGATCGCTTTCCTCTGAACGCTTCTCGCTGCT
CTTTGAGCCTGCAGACACCTGGGGGATACGGGGAAAAAGCTTTAGGCTGAAAGAGAGATTTAGAATGACA
GGCGCGCCAACTCGAATTCATTGCAGACTTTCACTGAAACGGGTCTCTCTGGTTAGACCAGATCTGAGCC
TGGGAGCTCTCTGGCTAACTAGGGAACCCACTGCTTAAGCCTCAATAAAGCTCGACTGTGCCTTCTAGTT
GCCAGCCATCTGTTGTTTGCCCCTCCCCCGTGCCTTCCTTGACCCTGGAAGGTGCCACTCCCACTGTCCT
TTCCTAATAAAATGAGGAAATTGCATCGCATTGTCTGAGTAGGTGTCATTCTATTCTGGGGGGTGGGGTG
GGGCAGGACAGCAAGGGGGAGGATTGGGAAGACAATAGCAGGCATGCTGGGGATGCGGTGGGCTCTATGG
CTTCTGAGGCGGAAAGAACCAGCTGGGGCTCTAGGGGGTATCCCC
[124 nt withheld, positions 6556-6679]
CGCCGGCTGTGCGGGAGAACGGAGTTCTATTATGACTCAAATCAGTCTCCCCAAGCATTCGGGGATCAGA
GTTTTTAAGGATAACTTAGTGTGTAGGGGGCCAGTGAGTTGGAGATGAAAGCGTAGGGAGTCGAAGGTGT
CCTTTTGCGCCGAGTCAGTTCCTGGGTGGGGGCCACAAGATCGGATGAGCCAGTTTATCAATCCGGGGGT
GCCAGCTGATCCATGGAGTGCAGGGTCTGCAAAATATCTCAAGCACTGATTGATCTTAGGTTTTACAATA
GTGATGTTACCCCAGGAACAATTTGGGGAAGGTCAGAATCTTGTAGCCTGTAGCTGCATGACTCCTAAAC
CATAATTTCTTTTTTGTTTTTTTTTTTTTATTTTTGAGACAGGGTCTCACTCTGTCACCTAGGCTGGAGT
GCAGTGGTGCAATCACAGCTCACTGCAGCCTCAACGTCGTAAGCTCAAGCGATCCTCCCACCTCAGCCTG
CCTGGTAGCTGAGACTACAAGCGACGCCCCAGTTAATTTTTGTATTTTTGGTAGAGGCAGCGTTTTGCCG
TGTGGCCCTGGCTGGTCTCGAACTCCTGGGCTCAAGTGATCCAGCCTCAGCCTCCCAAAGTGCTGGGACA
ACCGGGGCCAGTCACTGCACCTGGCCCTAAACCATAATTTCTAATCTTTTGGCTAATTTGTTAGTCCTAC
AAAGGCAGTCTAGTCCCCAGGCAAAAAGGGGGTTTGTTTCGGGAAAGGGCTGTTACTGTCTTTGTTTCAA
ACTATAAACTAAGTTCCTCCTAAACTTAGTTCGGCCTACACCCAGGAATGAACAAGGAGAGCTTGGAGGT
TAGAAGCACGATGGAATTGGTTAGGTCAGATCTCTTTCACTGTCTGAGTTATAATTTTGCAATGGTGGTT
CAAAGACTGCCCGCTTCTGACACCAGTCGCTGCATTAATGAATCGGCCAACGCGCGGGGAGAGGCGGTTT
GCGTATTGGCGCTCTTCCGCTTCCTCGCTCACTGACTCGCTGCGCTCGGTCGTTCGGCTGCGGCGAGCGG
TATCAGCTCACTCAAAGGCGGTAATACGGTTATCCACAGAATCAGGGGATAACGCAGGAAAGAACATGTG
AGCAAAAGGCCAGCAAAAGGCCAGGAACCGTAAAAAGGCCGCGTTGCTGGCGTTTTTCCATAGGCTCCGC
CCCCCTGACGAGCATCACAAAAATCGACGCTCAAGTCAGAGGTGGCGAAACCCGACAGGACTATAAAGAT
ACCAGGCGTTTCCCCCTGGAAGCTCCCTCGTGCGCTCTCCTGTTCCGACCCTGCCGCTTACCGGATACCT
GTCCGCCTTTCTCCCTTCGGGAAGCGTGGCGCTTTCTCAATGCTCACGCTGTAGGTATCTCAGTTCGGTG
TAGGTCGTTCGCTCCAAGCTGGGCTGTGTGCACGAACCCCCCGTTCAGCCCGACCGCTGCGCCTTATCCG
GTAACTATCGTCTTGAGTCCAACCCGGTAAGACACGACTTATCGCCACTGGCAGCAGCCACTGGTAACAG
GATTAGCAGAGCGAGGTATGTAGGCGGTGCTACAGAGTTCTTGAAGTGGTGGCCTAACTACGGCTACACT
AGAAGGACAGTATTTGGTATCTGCGCTCTGCTGAAGCCAGTTACCTTCGGAAAAAGAGTTGGTAGCTCTT
GATCCGGCAAACAAACCACCGCTGGTAGCGGTGGTTTTTTTGTTTGCAAGCAGCAGATTACGCGCAGAAA
AAAAGGATCTCAAGAAGATCCTTTGATCTTTTCTACGGGGTCTGACGCTCAGTGGAACGAAAACTCACGT
TAAGGGATTTTGGTCATGAGATTATCAAAAAGGATCTTCACCTAGATCCTTTTAAATTAAAAATGAAGTT
TTAAATCAATCTAAAGTATATATGAGTAAACTTGGTCTGACAGTTACCAATGCTTAATCAGTGAGGCACC
TATCTCAGCGATCTGTCTATTTCGTTCATCCATAGTTGCCTGACTCCCCGTCGTGTAGATAACTACGATA
CGGGAGGGCTTACCATCTGGCCCCAGTGCTGCAATGATACCGCGAGACCCACGCTCACCGGCTCCAGATT
TATCAGCAATAAACCAGCCAGCCGGAAGGGCCGAGCGCAGAAGTGGTCCTGCAACTTTATCCGCCTCCAT
CCAGTCTATTAATTGTTGCCGGGAAGCTAGAGTAAGTAGTTCGCCAGTTAATAGTTTGCGCAACGTTGTT
GCCATTGCTACAGGCATCGTGGTGTCACGCTCGTCGTTTGGTATGGCTTCATTCAGCTCCGGTTCCCAAC
GATCAAGGCGAGTTACATGATCCCCCATGTTGTGCAAAAAAGCGGTTAGCTCCTTCGGTCCTCCGATCGT
TGTCAGAAGTAAGTTGGCCGCAGTGTTATCACTCATGGTTATGGCAGCACTGCATAATTCTCTTACTGTC
ATGCCATCCGTAAGATGCTTTTCTGTGACTGGTGAGTACTCAACCAAGTCATTCTGAGAATAGTGTATGC
GGCGACCGAGTTGCTCTTGCCCGGCGTCAATACGGGATAATACCGCGCCACATAGCAGAACTTTAAAAGT
GCTCATCATTGGAAAACGTTCTTCGGGGCGAAAACTCTCAAGGATCTTACCGCTGTTGAGATCCAGTTCG
ATGTAACCCACTCGTGCACCCAACTGATCTTCAGCATCTTTTACTTTCACCAGCGTTTCTGGGTGAGCAA
AAACAGGAAGGCAAAATGCCGCAAAAAAGGGAATAAGGGCGACACGGAAATGTTGAATACTCATACTCTT
CCTTTTTCAATATTATTGAAGCATTTATCAGGGTTATTGTCTCATGAGCGGATACATATTTGAATGTATT
TAGAAAAATAAACAAATAGGGGTTCCGCGCACATTTCCCCGAAAAGTGCCACCTGACGTCTAAGAAACCA
TTATTATCATGACATTAACCTATAAAAATAGGCGTATCACGAGGCCCTTTCGTCTTCAAGAACTGCCTCG
CGCGTTTCGGTGATGACGGTGAAAACCTCTGACACATGCAGCTCCCGGAGACGGTCACAGCTTGTCTGTA
AGCGGATGCCGGGAGCAGACAAGCCCGTCAGGGCGCGTCAGCGGGTGTTGGCGGGTGTCGGGGCGCAGCC
ATGACCCAGTCACGTAGCGATAGCGGAGTGTACTGGCTTAACTATGCGGCATCAGAGCAGATTGTACTGA
GAGTGCACCATATGCGGTGTGAAATACCGCACAGATGCGTAAGGAGAAAATACCGCATCAGGCGCCATTC
GCCATTCAGGCTGCGCAACTGTTGGGAAGGGCGATCGGTGCGGGCCTCTTCGCTATTACGCCAGCGCGGG
GAGGCAGAGATTGCAGTAAGCTGAGATCGCAGCACTGCACTCCAGCCTGGGCGACAGAGTAAGACTCTGT
CTCAAAAATAAAATAAATAAATCAATCAGATATTCCAATCTTTTCCTTTATTTATTTATTTATTTTCTAT
TTTGGAAACACAGTCCTTCCTTATTCCAGAATTACACATATATTCTATTTTTCTTTATATGCTCCAGTTT
TTTTTAGACCTTCACCTGAAATGTGTGTATACAAAATCTAGGCCAGTCCAGCAGAGCCTAAAGGTAAAAA
ATAAAATAATAAAAAATAAATAAAATCTAGCTCACTCCTTCACATCAAAATGGAGATACAGCTGTTAGCA
TTAAATACCAAATAACCCATCTTGTCCTCAATAATTTTAAGCGCCTCTCTCCACCACATCTAACTCCTGT
CAAAGGCATGTGCCCCTTCCGGGCGCTCTGCTGTGCTGCCAACCAACTGGCATGTGGACTCTGCAGGGTC
CCTAACTGCCAAGCCCCACAGTGTGCCCTGAGGCTGCCCCTTCCTTCTAGCGGCTGCCCCCACTCGGCTT
TGCTTTCCCTAGTTTCAGTTACTTGCGTTCAGCCAAGGTCTGAAACTAGGTGCGCACAGAGCGGTAAGAC
TGCGAGAGAAAGAGACCAGCTTTACAGGGGGTTTATCACAGTGCACCCTGACAGTCGTCAGCCTCACAGG
GGGTTTATCACATTGCACCCTGACAGTCGTCAGCCTCACAGGGGGTTTATCACAGTGCACCCTTACAATC
ATTCCATTTGATTCACAATTTTTTTAGTCTCTACTGTGCCTAACTTGTAAGTTAAATTTGATCAGAGGTG
TGTTCCCAGAGGGGAAAACAGTATATACAGGGTTCAGTACTATCGCATTTCAGG
Features (pLannotate 1.2.2; 29 found; start..end, strand, type, name):
      1..26      +  LTR            3' LTR (fragment): 3' long terminal repeat (LTR) from HIV-1
     43..159     +  enhancer       CMV enhancer (fragment): human cytomegalovirus immediate early enhancer
    182..281     +  promoter       CMVd1 promoter: truncated human cytomegalovirus (CMV) immediate early promoter that yields slightly reduced expression relative to the full-length promoter
    312..491     +  LTR            5' LTR (truncated): truncated 5' long terminal repeat (LTR) from HIV-1
    539..663     +  misc_feature   HIV-1 Ψ: packaging signal of human immunodeficiency virus type 1
    647..1368    +  CDS            HIV-1 gag (fragment): gag protein from human immunodeficiency virus 1; gag
   1367..1603    +  CDS            env (fragment): ENV_HV1N5 - Experimental evidence at protein level: Swiss-Prot protein existence level 1. From Human immunodeficiency virus type 1 group M subtype B (isolate NY5) (HIV-1).
   1822..2158    +  ncRNA          RRE: Accession: RF00036 - HIV Rev response element
   2368..2482    +  misc_feature   cPPT/CTS: central polypurine tract and central termination sequence of HIV-1
   2803..3014    +  promoter       EF-1α core promoter: core promoter for human elongation factor EF-1α
   3015..3128    +  intron         EF-1α intron A (fragment): intron upstream of the start codon of human EF-1α
   3756..3959    +  intron         EF-1α intron A: truncated intron upstream of the start codon of human EF-1α
   3987..4700    +  CDS            GFP (S65T): GFP (S65T) is a basic (constitutively fluorescent) green fluorescent protein published in 1995, derived from Aequorea victoria.
   4790..5378    +  misc_feature   WPRE: woodchuck hepatitis virus posttranscriptional regulatory element
   5488..5565    +  CDS            nef (fragment): NEF_HV1Z2 - Experimental evidence at protein level: Swiss-Prot protein existence level 1. Extracellular Nef protein targets CD4(+) T-lymphocytes for apoptosis by interacting with CXCR4 surface receptors. From Human immunodeficiency virus type 1 group M subtype D (isolate Z2/CDC-Z34) (HIV-1).
   5567..5588    +  LTR            3' LTR (ΔU3) (fragment): self-inactivating 3' long terminal repeat (LTR) from HIV-1
   6200..6260    +  ncRNA          mir-TAR: Accession: RF00250 - Trans-activation response element (TAR)
   6286..6510    +  polyA_signal   bGH poly(A) signal: bovine growth hormone polyadenylation signal
   6514..6535    +  promoter       SV40 promoter (fragment): SV40 enhancer and early promoter
   6556..6687    +  rep_origin     f1 ori (fragment) (sequence partly withheld): f1 bacteriophage origin of replication; arrow indicates direction of (+) strand synthesis
   7091..7279    +  CDS            EEF1AKMT2 (fragment): EFMT2_HUMAN - Also known as C10orf138, METTL10 From Homo sapiens (Human).
   7618..7668    -  CDS            lacI (fragment): lac repressor; lacI; The lac repressor binds to the lac operator to inhibit transcription in E. coli. This inhibition can be relieved by adding lactose or isopropyl-β-D-thiogalactopyranoside (IPTG).
   7854..8442    -  rep_origin     ori: high-copy-number ColE1/pMB1/pBR322/pUC origin of replication
   8613..9473    -  CDS            AmpR: β-lactamase; bla; confers resistance to ampicillin, carbenicillin, and related antibiotics
   9474..9578    -  promoter       AmpR promoter: bla
   9682..9721    +  CDS            rop (fragment): Rop protein, which maintains plasmids at low copy number; rop
   9823..9961    +  misc_feature   bom: basis of mobility region from pBR322
   9967..10034   -  CDS            lacZα (fragment): LacZα fragment of β-galactosidase; lacZ fragment
  10028..10111   -  CDS            CCDC28A-AS1 (fragment): GVQW2_HUMAN - Also known as GVQW2 Protein predicted: Swiss-Prot protein existence level 4. From Homo sapiens (Human).
