[The description below was written by a language model from this plasmid's Addgene catalogue record and pLannotate feature annotations shown in this document.]
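Description:
pFIN-EF1a-GFP-WPRE is an HIV-1-based, self-inactivating lentiviral transfer vector of 10,933 bp that expresses GFP from the human elongation factor-1α promoter. It is built on the pTY backbone. Adding a cPPT/FLAP element upstream of the cloning site gave pTYF, and placing two copies of the 250 bp chicken β-globin HS4 insulator core in the 3' LTR gave pFIN. In bacteria it replicates from a high-copy ColE1/pUC-type origin and is selected with ampicillin through the β-lactamase gene. A recombination-deficient strain is recorded for propagation, as is common for LTR-containing plasmids.

Genomic RNA is transcribed in packaging cells from a CMV enhancer/promoter fused to a truncated 5' LTR. Downstream of this lie the Ψ packaging signal, partial gag and env sequences, the Rev response element for nuclear export of unspliced RNA, and the cPPT/CTS, which aids nuclear import of the pre-integration complex. The internal cassette consists of the EF-1α core promoter with intron A sequences, a GFP (S65T) coding sequence and a WPRE that enhances transcript stability and expression. It ends at a ΔU3 3' LTR followed by a bGH polyadenylation signal. The HS4 insulator is not annotated in the feature table, but the unannotated gap within the 3' LTR region is consistent with its recorded position. After reverse transcription it would be copied to both ends of the provirus to shield the transgene from chromosomal position effects. Several short hits to human genes, lacI, lacZα and rop are probably annotation noise or backbone remnants.

The associated publication concerns lentiviral vectors targeting retinal photoreceptors and Müller cells, where a ubiquitous EF1α-GFP construct would plausibly serve as a reporter or reference vector.
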