Addgene plasmid #44352: pFIN-EF1a-GFP-WPRE
Depositing lab: Susan Semple-Rowland. Depositing organization: University of Florida. Publication: Expression characteristics of dual-promoter lentiviral vectors targeting retinal photoreceptors and Muller cells. Semple-Rowland SL, Coggin WE, Geesey M, Eccles KS, Abraham L, Pachigar K, Ludlow R, Khani SC, Smith WC. Mol Vis. 2010 May 27;16:916-34. PubMed 20517486.
Backbone
  Vector backbone: pTY
  Backbone manufacturer: LJ Chang
  Backbone size w/o insert (bp): 8738
  Total vector size (bp): 10933
  Modifications to backbone: Final pFIN backbone: Added cPPT-FLAP sequence upstream of MCS in pTY to create pTYF backbone (Coleman et al 2002 Physiol Genomics 12:221-228). Added 2x250 chicken β-globin HS4 core sequence into 3'LTR of pTYF backbone to create pFIN (Semple-Rowland et al 2007 Mol Vis 13:2001-2011).
  Vector type: Lentiviral
Growth in bacteria
  Bacterial resistance: Ampicillin, 100 μg/mL
  Growth temperature: 37°C
  Growth strain: Stbl3
  Copy number: High Copy
Gene/Insert
  Gene/Insert name: EF1a-GFP (alt names: human elongation factor-1 promoter; GFP)
  Species: H. sapiens (human), Synthetic
  Insert size (bp): 2195
  Promoter: human elongation factor -1a (pos 2526-3969)
  Cloning method: Unknown
  Sequencing primers: 5′ N/A; 3′ N/A
Terms and licenses: Academic/Nonprofit Terms; Industry Terms: Not Available to Industry
How to cite: pFIN-EF1a-GFP-WPRE was a gift from Susan Semple-Rowland (Addgene plasmid # 44352 ; http://n2t.net/addgene:44352 ; RRID:Addgene_44352)
