>Addgene plasmid #44352 | pFIN-EF1a-GFP-WPRE | addgene partial sequence | sequence record 63179 | EF1a-F 5'-TCAAGCCTCAGACAGTGGTTC-3'
GCCGCTAGCCGCCACCATGAGCAAGGGCGAGGAACTGTTCACTGGCGTGGTCCCAATTCTCGTGGAACTG
GATGGCGATGTGAATGGGCACAAATTTTCTGTCAGCGGAGAGGGTGAAGGTGATGCCACATACGGAAAGC
TCACCCTGAAATTCATCTGCACCACTGGAAAGCTCCCTGTGCCATGGCCAACACTGGTCACTACCCTGAC
CTATGGCGTGCAGTGCTTTTCCAGATACCCAGACCATATGAAGCAGCATGACTTTTTCAAGAGCGCCATG
CCCGAGGGCTATGTGCAGGAGAGAACCATCTTTTTCAAAGATGACGGGAACTACAAGACCCGCGCTGAAG
TCAAGTTCGAAGGTGACACCCTGGTGAATAGAATCGAGCTGAAGGGCATTGACTTTAAGGAGGATGGAAA
CATTCTCGGCCACAAGCTGGAATACAACTATAACTCCCACAATGTGTACATCATGGCCGACAAGCAAAAG
AATGGCATCAAGGTCAACTTCAAGATCAGACACAACATTGAGGATGGATCCGTGCAGCTGGCCGACCATT
ATCAACAGAACACTCCAATCGGCGACGGCCCTGTGCTCCTCCCAGACAACCATTACCTGTCCACCCAGTC
TGCCCTGTCTAAAGATCCCAACGAAAAGAGAGACCACATGGTCCTGCTGGAGTTTGTGACCGCTGCTGGG
ATCACACATGGCATGGACGAGCTGTACAAGGAATTCCCGGGTCGACTCTGACTGACTGAGGCCTCTCGTA
CGACGCGTGCTAGCATGCCTAGGTCGACCCGGGATCCGCGGACTAGTATAATCAACCTCTGGATTACAAA
A
